>Addgene plasmid #23792 | pDONR223-ETNK2 | depositor partial sequence | sequence record 10856 | Author sequence
ATGGCTGTGCCCCCTTCGGCCCCTCAGCCGCGCGCGTCCTTTCACCTGAGGAGGCACACGCCTTGCCCGC
AGTGCTCATGGGGCATGGAGGAGAAGGCGGCGGCCAGCGCCAGCTGCCGGGAGCCGCCGGGCCCCCCGAG
GGCCGCCGCCGTCGCGTACTTCGGCATTTCCGTGGACCCGGACGACATCCTTCCCGGGGCCCTGCGCCTC
ATCCAGGAGCTGCGGCCGCATTGGAAACCCGAGCAAGTTCGGACCAAGCGCTTCACGGATGGCATCACCA
ACAAGCTGGTGGCCTGCTATGTGGAGGAGGACATGCAGGACTGCGTGCTGGTCCGGGTGTATGGGGAGCG
GACGGAGCTGCTGGTGGACCGGGAGAATGAGGTCAGAAACTTCCAGCTGCTGCGAGCACACAGCTGTGCC
CCCAAACTCTACTGCACCTTCCAGAATGGGCTGTGCTATGAGTACATGCAGGGTGTGGCCCTGGAGCCTG
AGCACATCCGTGAGCCCCGGCTTTTCAGGTTAATCGCCTTAGAAATGGCAAAGATTCATACTATCCACGC
CAACGGCAGCCTGCCCAAGCCCATCCTCTGGCACAAGATGCACAATTATTTCACGCTTGTGAAGAACGAG
ATCAACCCCAGCCTTTCTGCAGATGTCCCTAAGGTAGAGGTGTTGGAACGGGAGCTGGCCTGGCTGAAGG
AGCATCTGTCCCAGCTGGAGTCCCCTGTGGTGTTTTGTCACAATGACCTGCTCTGCAAGAATATCATCTA
TGACAGCATCAAAGGTCACGTGCGGTTCATTGACTATGAATATGCTGGCTACAACTACCAAGCTTTTGAC
ATTGGCAACCATTTCAATGAGTTTGCAGGCGTGAATGAGGTGGATTACTGCCTGTACCCGGCGCGGGAGA
CCCAGCTGCAGTGGCTGCACTACTACCTGCAGGCACAAAAGGGGATGGCCGTGACCCCCAGGGAGGTGCA
AAGGCTCTACGTGCAAGTCAACAAGTTTGCCCTGGCGTCTCACTTCTTCTGGGCTCTCTGGGCCCTCATC
CAGAACCAGTACTCCACCATCGACTTTGATTTCCTCAGGTACGCAGTGATCCGATTCAACCAGTACTTCA
AGGTGAAGCCTCAAGCGTCAGCCTTGGAGATGCCAAAGTGA
