>Addgene plasmid #23792 | pDONR223-ETNK2 | addgene partial sequence | sequence record 29569 | 23792 with M13pUC-fwd
TAATGATTTTATTTTGACTGATAGTGACCTGTTCGTTGCAACAAATTGATGAGCAATGCTTTTTTATAAT
GCCAACTTTGTACAAAAAAGTTGGCATGGCTGTGCCCCCTTCGGCCCCTCAGCCGCGCGCGTCCTTTCAC
CTGAGGAGGCACACGCCTTGCCCGCAGTGCTCATGGGGCATGGAGGAGAAGGCGGCGGCCAGCGCCAGCT
GCCGGGAGCCGCCGGGCCCCCCGAGGGCCGCCGCCGTCGCGTACTTCGGCATTTCCGTGGACCCGGACGA
CATCCTTCCCGGGGCCCTGCGCCTCATCCAGGAGCTGCGGCCGCATTGGAAACCCGAGCAAGTTCGGACC
AAGCGCTTCACGGATGGCATCACCAACAAGCTGGTGGCCTGCTATGTGGAGGAGGACATGCAGGACTGCG
TGCTGGTCCGGGTGTATGGGGAGCGGACGGAGCTGCTGGTGGACCGGGAGAATGAGGTCAGAAACTTCCA
GCTGCTGCGAGCACACAGCTGTGCCCCCAAACTCTACTGCACCTTCCAGAATGGGCTGTGCTATGAGTAC
ATGCAGGGTGTGGCCCTGGAGCCTGAGCACATCCGTGAGCCCCGGCTTTTCAGGTTAATCGCCTTAGAAA
TGGCAAAGATTCATACTATCCACGCCAACGGCAGCCTGCCCAAGCCCATCCTCTGGCACAAGATGCACAA
TTATTTCACGCTTGTGAAGAACGAGATCAACCCCAGCCTTTCTGCAGATGTCCCTA
