[The description below was written by a language model from this plasmid's Addgene catalogue record.]
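Description:
pDONR223-ETNK2 is a Gateway entry-type clone built in the Invitrogen pDONR223 donor backbone (about 5 kb without insert) and carrying the human ETNK2 open reading frame, which encodes ethanolamine kinase 2. The insert is recorded as 1,161 bp and was introduced by Gateway recombination. In a pDONR-derived clone of this kind, the ORF is normally flanked by attL recombination sites, although no feature table is provided to confirm the exact site arrangement. The plasmid is maintained in E. coli as a high-copy construct under spectinomycin selection. The M13 forward and reverse priming sites flanking the cloning region are listed for sequence verification of the insert.

The ORF lacks a stop codon. This lets it be moved by recombination into a destination vector that supplies a C-terminal epitope tag and the terminating codon in frame. The record names no promoter for the insert, which is consistent with a donor backbone that serves as a shuttle rather than an expression vector, and the depositors state that the plasmid should not be transfected directly. They point instead to a companion set of lentiviral destination vectors (the pLX301–pLX304 series) for expressing the ORF in mammalian cells. The clone belongs to a kit of ORF clones associated with a study of kinase-mediated resistance to RAF inhibition through MAP kinase pathway reactivation. Its typical use is therefore as a source clone for generating tagged ETNK2 expression constructs for gain-of-function or overexpression experiments.
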