Addgene plasmid #23792: pDONR223-ETNK2
Depositing lab: William Hahn & David Root. Depositing organization: Dana-Farber Cancer Institute. Publication: COT drives resistance to RAF inhibition through MAP kinase pathway reactivation. Johannessen CM, Boehm JS, Kim SY, Thomas SR, Wardwell L, Johnson LA, Emery CM, Stransky N, Cogdill AP, Barretina J, Caponigro G, Hieronymus H, Murray RR, Salehi-Ashtiani K, Hill DE, Vidal M, Zhao JJ, Yang X, Alkan O, Kim S, Harris JL, Wilson CJ, Myer VE, Finan PM, Root DE, Roberts TM, Golub T, Flaherty KT, Dummer R, Weber BL, Sellers WR, Schlegel R, Wargo JA, Hahn WC, Garraway LA. Nature. 2010 Dec 16;468(7326):968-72. doi: 10.1038/nature09627 PubMed 21107320.
Backbone
  Vector backbone: pDONR223
  Backbone manufacturer: Invitrogen
  Backbone size w/o insert (bp): 5005
  Vector type: Gateway Donor vector
Growth in bacteria
  Bacterial resistance: Spectinomycin, 50 μg/mL
  Growth temperature: 37°C
  Growth strain: DH5alpha
  Copy number: High Copy
Gene/Insert
  Gene/Insert name: ETNK2 (alt name: ethanolamine kinase 2)
  Species: H. sapiens (human)
  Insert size (bp): 1161
  Entrez Gene: ETNK2 (a.k.a. EKI2, FLJ10761, HMFT1716, RP11-74C13.2)
  Cloning method: Gateway Cloning
  Sequencing primers: 5′ M13pUC-fwd; 3′ M13rev
Terms and licenses: Academic/Nonprofit Terms; Industry Terms: Not Available to Industry
Depositor comments: The ORF has no Stop codon. This design enables easy recombination into a destination vector to add an epitope tag of choice and Stop codon to the ORF. Do NOT use this plasmid directly for transfections. A set of 4 custom lentiviral vectors is available ( pLX301 (http://www.addgene.org/25895/) , pLX302 (http://www.addgene.org/25896/) , pLX303 (http://www.addgene.org/25897/) , pLX304 (http://www.addgene.org/25890/) ) to be used to express these ORFs in mammalian cells. These plasmids are not included in the kit and must be ordered separately.
How to cite: pDONR223-ETNK2 was a gift from William Hahn & David Root (Addgene plasmid # 23792 ; http://n2t.net/addgene:23792 ; RRID:Addgene_23792)
